>Addgene plasmid #89609 | pCCLc-MNDU3-VEGFA-PGK-EGFP-WPRE | addgene full sequence | sequence record 183289 | Addgene NGS Result
CCCGACTGGAAAGCGGGCAGTGAGCGCAACGCAATTAATGTGAGTTAGCTCACTCATTAGGCACCCCAGG
CTTTACACTTTATGCTTCCGGCTCGTATGTTGTGTGGAATTGTGAGCGGATAACAATTTCACACAGGAAA
CAGCTATGACCATGATTACGCCAAGCGCGCAATTAACCCTCACTAAAGGGAACAAAAGCTGGAGCTGCAA
GCTTGGCCATTGCATACGTTGTATCCATATCATAATATGTACATTTATATTGGCTCATGTCCAACATTAC
CGCCATGTTGACATTGATTATTGACTAGTTATTAATAGTAATCAATTACGGGGTCATTAGTTCATAGCCC
ATATATGGAGTTCCGCGTTACATAACTTACGGTAAATGGCCCGCCTGGCTGACCGCCCAACGACCCCCGC
CCATTGACGTCAATAATGACGTATGTTCCCATAGTAACGCCAATAGGGACTTTCCATTGACGTCAATGGG
TGGAGTATTTACGGTAAACTGCCCACTTGGCAGTACATCAAGTGTATCATATGCCAAGTACGCCCCCTAT
TGACGTCAATGACGGTAAATGGCCCGCCTGGCATTATGCCCAGTACATGACCTTATGGGACTTTCCTACT
TGGCAGTACATCTACGTATTAGTCATCGCTATTACCATGGTGATGCGGTTTTGGCAGTACATCAATGGGC
GTGGATAGCGGTTTGACTCACGGGGATTTCCAAGTCTCCACCCCATTGACGTCAATGGGAGTTTGTTTTG
GCACCAAAATCAACGGGACTTTCCAAAATGTCGTAACAACTCCGCCCCATTGACGCAAATGGGCGGTAGG
CGTGTACGGTGGGAGGTCTATATAAGCAGAGCTCGTTTAGTGAACCGGGGTCTCTCTGGTTAGACCAGAT
CTGAGCCTGGGAGCTCTCTGGCTAACTAGGGAACCCACTGCTTAAGCCTCAATAAAGCTTGCCTTGAGTG
CTTCAAGTAGTGTGTGCCCGTCTGTTGTGTGACTCTGGTAACTAGAGATCCCTCAGACCCTTTTAGTCAG
TGTGGAAAATCTCTAGCAGTGGCGCCCGAACAGGGACTTGAAAGCGAAAGGGAAACCAGAGGAGCTCTCT
CGACGCAGGACTCGGCTTGCTGAAGCGCGCACGGCAAGAGGCGAGGGGCGGCGACTGGTGAGTACGCCAA
AAATTTTGACTAGCGGAGGCTAGAAGGAGAGAGATGGGTGCGAGAGCGTCAGTATTAAGCGGGGGAGAAT
TAGATCGCGATGGGAAAAAATTCGGTTAAGGCCAGGGGGAAAGAAAAAATATAAATTAAAACATATAGTA
TGGGCAAGCAGGGAGCTAGAACGATTCGCAGTTAATCCTGGCCTGTTAGAAACATCAGAAGGCTGTAGAC
AAATACTGGGACAGCTACAACCATCCCTTCAGACAGGATCAGAAGAACTTAGATCATTATATAATACAGT
AGCAACCCTCTATTGTGTGCATCAAAGGATAGAGATAAAAGACACCAAGGAAGCTTTAGACAAGATAGAG
GAAGAGCAAAACAAAAGTAAGACCACCGCACAGCAAGCGGCCGCTGATCTTCAGACCTGGAGGAGGAGAT
ATGAGGGACAATTGGAGAAGTGAATTATATAAATATAAAGTAGTAAAAATTGAACCATTAGGAGTAGCAC
CCACCAAGGCAAAGAGAAGAGTGGTGCAGAGAGAAAAAAGAGCAGTGGGAATAGGAGCTTTGTTCCTTGG
GTTCTTGGGAGCAGCAGGAAGCACTATGGGCGCAGCGTCAATGACGCTGACGGTACAGGCCAGACAATTA
TTGTCTGGTATAGTGCAGCAGCAGAACAATTTGCTGAGGGCTATTGAGGCGCAACAGCATCTGTTGCAAC
TCACAGTCTGGGGCATCAAGCAGCTCCAGGCAAGAATCCTGGCTGTGGAAAGATACCTAAAGGATCAACA
GCTCCTGGGGATTTGGGGTTGCTCTGGAAAACTCATTTGCACCACTGCTGTGCCTTGGAATGCTAGTTGG
AGTAATAAATCTCTGGAACAGATTTGGAATCACACGACCTGGATGGAGTGGGACAGAGAAATTAACAATT
ACACAAGCTTAATACACTCCTTAATTGAAGAATCGCAAAACCAGCAAGAAAAGAATGAACAAGAATTATT
GGAATTAGATAAATGGGCAAGTTTGTGGAATTGGTTTAACATAACAAATTGGCTGTGGTATATAAAATTA
TTCATAATGATAGTAGGAGGCTTGGTAGGTTTAAGAATAGTTTTTGCTGTACTTTCTATAGTGAATAGAG
TTAGGCAGGGATATTCACCATTATCGTTTCAGACCCACCTCCCAACCCCGAGGGGACCCGACAGGCCCGA
AGGAATAGAAGAAGAAGGTGGAGAGAGAGACAGAGACAGATCCATTCGATTAGTGAACGGATCTCGACGG
TATCGATAAGCTAATTCACAAATGGCAGTATTCATCCACAATTTTAAAAGAAAAGGGGGGATTGGGGGGT
ACAGTGCAGGGGAAAGAATAGTAGACATAATAGCAACAGACATACAAACTAAAGAATTACAAAAACAAAT
TACAAAAATTCAAAATTTTCGGGTTTATTACAGGGACAGCAGAGATCCAGTTTGGGAATTAGCTTGATCG
ATTAGTCCAATTTGTTAAAGACAGGATATCAGTGGTCCAGGCTCTAGTTTTGACTCAACAATATCACCAG
CTGAAGCCTATAGAGTACGAGCCATAGATAGAATAAAAGATTTTATTTAGTCTCCAGAAAAAGGGGGGAA
TGAAAGACCCCACCTGTAGGTTTGGCAAGCTAGGATCAAGGTTAGGAACAGAGAGACAGCAGAATATGGG
CCAAACAGGATATCTGTGGTAAGCAGTTCCTGCCCCGGCTCAGGGCCAAGAACAGTTGGAACAGCAGAAT
ATGGGCCAAACAGGATATCTGTGGTAAGCAGTTCCTGCCCCGGCTCAGGGCCAAGAACAGATGGTCCCCA
GATGCGGTCCCGCCCTCAGCAGTTTCTAGAGAACCATCAGATGTTTCCAGGGTGCCCCAAGGACCTGAAA
TGACCCTGTGCCTTATTTGAACTAACCAATCAGTTCGCTTCTCGCTTCTGTTCGCGCGCTTCTGCTCCCC
GAGCTCAATAAAAGAGCCCACAACCCCTCACTCGGCGCGATCTAGATCTCGAATCGAATTCGCCCTTCCT
GAGATCACCGGTAGGAGGGCCATCATGAACTTTCTGCTGTCTTGGGTGCATTGGAGCCTTGCCTTGCTGC
TCTACCTCCACCATGCCAAGTGGTCCCAGGCTGCACCCATGGCAGAAGGAGGAGGGCAGAATCATCACGA
AGTGGTGAAGTTCATGGATGTCTATCAGCGCAGCTACTGCCATCCAATCGAGACCCTGGTGGACATCTTC
CAGGAGTACCCTGATGAGATCGAGTACATCTTCAAGCCATCCTGTGTGCCCCTGATGCGATGCGGGGGCT
GCTGCAATGACGAGGGCCTGGAGTGTGTGCCCACTGAGGAGTCCAACATCACCATGCAGATTATGCGGAT
CAAACCTCACCAAGGCCAGCACATAGGAGAGATGAGCTTCCTACAGCACAACAAATGTGAATGCAGACCA
AAGAAAGATAGAGCAAGACAAGAAAATCCCTGTGGGCCTTGCTCAGAGCGGAGAAAGCATTTGTTTGTAC
AAGATCCGCAGACGTGTAAATGTTCCTGCAAAAACACAGACTCGCGTTGCAAGGCGAGGCAGCTTGAGTT
AAACGAACGTACTTGCAGATGTGACGAGCCGAGGCGGTGAAAGGGCGAATTCTACCGGGTAGGGGAGGCG
CTTTTCCCAAGGCAGTCTGGAGCATGCGCTTTAGCAGCCCCGCTGGGCACTTGGCGCTACACAAGTGGCC
TCTGGCCTCGCACACATTCCACATCCACCGGTAGGCGCCAACCGGCTCCGTTCTTTGGTGGCCCCTTCGC
GCCACCTTCTACTCCTCCCCTAGTCAGGAAGTTCCCCCCCGCCCCGCAGCTCGCGTCGTGCAGGACGTGA
CAAATGGAAGTAGCACGTCTCACTAGTCTCGTGCAGATGGACAGCACCGCTGAGCAATGGAAGCGGGTAG
GCCTTTGGGGCAGCGGCCAATAGCAGCTTTGCTCCTTCGCTTTCTGGGCTCAGAGGCTGGGAAGGGGTGG
GTCCGGGGGCGGGCTCAGGGGCGGGCTCAGGGGCGGGGCGGGCGCCCGAAGGTCCTCCGGAGGCCCGGCA
TTCTGCACGCTTCAAAAGCGCACGTCTGCCGCGCTGTTCTCCTCTTCCTCATCTCCGGGCCTTTCGACCA
TCTAGATCCACCGGTCGCCACCATGGTGAGCAAGGGCGAGGAGCTGTTCACCGGGGTGGTGCCCATCCTG
GTCGAGCTGGACGGCGACGTAAACGGCCACAAGTTCAGCGTGTCCGGCGAGGGCGAGGGCGATGCCACCT
ACGGCAAGCTGACCCTGAAGTTCATCTGCACCACCGGCAAGCTGCCCGTGCCCTGGCCCACCCTCGTGAC
CACCCTGACCTACGGCGTGCAGTGCTTCAGCCGCTACCCCGACCACATGAAGCAGCACGACTTCTTCAAG
TCCGCCATGCCCGAAGGCTACGTCCAGGAGCGCACCATCTTCTTCAAGGACGACGGCAACTACAAGACCC
GCGCCGAGGTGAAGTTCGAGGGCGACACCCTGGTGAACCGCATCGAGCTGAAGGGCATCGACTTCAAGGA
GGACGGCAACATCCTGGGGCACAAGCTGGAGTACAACTACAACAGCCACAACGTCTATATCATGGCCGAC
AAGCAGAAGAACGGCATCAAGGTGAACTTCAAGATCCGCCACAACATCGAGGACGGCAGCGTGCAGCTCG
CCGACCACTACCAGCAGAACACCCCCATCGGCGACGGCCCCGTGCTGCTGCCCGACAACCACTACCTGAG
CACCCAGTCCGCCCTGAGCAAAGACCCCAACGAGAAGCGCGATCACATGGTCCTGCTGGAGTTCGTGACC
GCCGCCGGGATCACTCTCGGCATGGACGAGCTGTACAAGTAAAGCGGCCAACTCGAGGGATCCCCCGGGG
TCGACTGATCCGATAATCAACCTCTGGATTACAAAATTTGTGAAAGATTGACTGGTATTCTTAACTATGT
TGCTCCTTTTACGCTATGTGGATACGCTGCTTTAATGCCTTTGTATCATGCTATTGCTTCCCGTATGGCT
TTCATTTTCTCCTCCTTGTATAAATCCTGGTTGCTGTCTCTTTATGAGGAGTTGTGGCCCGTTGTCAGGC
AACGTGGCGTGGTGTGCACTGTGTTTGCTGACGCAACCCCCACTGGTTGGGGCATTGCCACCACCTGTCA
GCTCCTTTCCGGGACTTTCGCTTTCCCCCTCCCTATTGCCACGGCGGAACTCATCGCCGCCTGCCTTGCC
CGCTGCTGGACAGGGGCTCGGCTGTTGGGCACTGACAATTCCGTGGTGTTGTCGGGGAAATCATCGTCCT
TTCCTTGGCTGCTCGCCTGTGTTGCCACCTGGATTCTGCGCGGGACGTCCTTCTGCTACGTCCCTTCGGC
CCTCAATCCAGCGGACCTTCCTTCCCGCGGCCTGCTGCCGGCTCTGCGGCCTCTTCCGCGTCTTCGCCTT
CGCCCTCAGACGAGTCGGATCTCCCTTTGGGCCGCCTCCCCGCATCGGATCAAATTCGAGCTCGGTACCT
TTAAGACCAATGACTTACAAGGCAGCTGTAGATCTTAGCCACTTTTTAAAAGAAAAGGGGGGACTGGAAG
GGCTAATTCACTCCCAACGAAGACAAGATCTGCTTTTTGCTTGTACTGGGTCTCTCTGGTTAGACCAGAT
CTGAGCCTGGGAGCTCTCTGGCTAACTAGGGAACCCACTGCTTAAGCCTCAATAAAGCTTGCCTTGAGTG
CTTCAAGTAGTGTGTGCCCGTCTGTTGTGTGACTCTGGTAACTAGAGATCCCTCAGACCCTTTTAGTCAG
TGTGGAAAATCTCTAGCAGTAGTAGTTCATGTCATCTTATTATTCAGTATTTATAACTTGCAAAGAAATG
AATATCAGAGAGTGAGAGGAACTTGTTTATTGCAGCTTATAATGGTTACAAATAAAGCAATAGCATCACA
AATTTCACAAATAAAGCATTTTTTTCACTGCATTCTAGTTGTGGTTTGTCCAAACTCATCAATGTATCTT
ATCATGTCTGGCTCTAGCTATCCCGCCCCTAACTCCGCCCATCCCGCCCCTAACTCCGCCCAGTTCCGCC
CATTCTCCGCCCCATGGCTGACTAATTTTTTTTATTTATGCAGAGGCCGAGGCCGCCTCGGCCTCTGAGC
TATTCCAGAAGTAGTGAGGAGGCTTTTTTGGAGGCCTAGGGACGTACCCAATTCGCCCTATAGTGAGTCG
TATTACGCGCGCTCACTGGCCGTCGTTTTACAACGTCGTGACTGGGAAAACCCTGGCGTTACCCAACTTA
ATCGCCTTGCAGCACATCCCCCTTTCGCCAGCTGGCGTAATAGCGAAGAGGCCCGCACCGATCGCCCTTC
CCAACAGTTGCGCAGCCTGAATGGCGAATGGG
[124 nt withheld, positions 6613-6736]
C
[91 nt withheld, positions 6738-6828]
A
[49 nt withheld, positions 6830-6878]
CCTTTGACGTTGGAGTCCACGTTCTTT
[37 nt withheld, positions 6906-6942]
ACCCTATCTCGGTCTATTCTTTTGATTTATAAGGGATTTTGCCGATTTCGGCCTATTGGTTAAAAAATGA
GCTGATTTAACAAAAATTTAACGCGAATTTTAACAAAATATTAACGCTTACAATTTAGGTGGCACTTTTC
GGGGAAATGTGCGCGGAACCCCTATTTGTTTATTTTTCTAAATACATTCAAATATGTATCCGCTCATGAG
ACAATAACCCTGATAAATGCTTCAATAATATTGAAAAAGGAAGAGTATGAGTATTCAACATTTCCGTGTC
GCCCTTATTCCCTTTTTTGCGGCATTTTGCCTTCCTGTTTTTGCTCACCCAGAAACGCTGGTGAAAGTAA
AAGATGCTGAAGATCAGTTGGGTGCACGAGTGGGTTACATCGAACTGGATCTCAACAGCGGTAAGATCCT
TGAGAGTTTTCGCCCCGAAGAACGTTTTCCAATGATGAGCACTTTTAAAGTTCTGCTATGTGGCGCGGTA
TTATCCCGTATTGACGCCGGGCAAGAGCAACTCGGTCGCCGCATACACTATTCTCAGAATGACTTGGTTG
AGTACTCACCAGTCACAGAAAAGCATCTTACGGATGGCATGACAGTAAGAGAATTATGCAGTGCTGCCAT
AACCATGAGTGATAACACTGCGGCCAACTTACTTCTGACAACGATCGGAGGACCGAAGGAGCTAACCGCT
TTTTTGCACAACATGGGGGATCATGTAACTCGCCTTGATCGTTGGGAACCGGAGCTGAATGAAGCCATAC
CAAACGACGAGCGTGACACCACGATGCCTGTAGCAATGGCAACAACGTTGCGCAAACTATTAACTGGCGA
ACTACTTACTCTAGCTTCCCGGCAACAATTAATAGACTGGATGGAGGCGGATAAAGTTGCAGGACCACTT
CTGCGCTCGGCCCTTCCGGCTGGCTGGTTTATTGCTGATAAATCTGGAGCCGGTGAGCGTGGGTCTCGCG
GTATCATTGCAGCACTGGGGCCAGATGGTAAGCCCTCCCGTATCGTAGTTATCTACACGACGGGGAGTCA
GGCAACTATGGATGAACGAAATAGACAGATCGCTGAGATAGGTGCCTCACTGATTAAGCATTGGTAACTG
TCAGACCAAGTTTACTCATATATACTTTAGATTGATTTAAAACTTCATTTTTAATTTAAAAGGATCTAGG
TGAAGATCCTTTTTGATAATCTCATGACCAAAATCCCTTAACGTGAGTTTTCGTTCCACTGAGCGTCAGA
CCCCGTAGAAAAGATCAAAGGATCTTCTTGAGATCCTTTTTTTCTGCGCGTAATCTGCTGCTTGCAAACA
AAAAAACCACCGCTACCAGCGGTGGTTTGTTTGCCGGATCAAGAGCTACCAACTCTTTTTCCGAAGGTAA
CTGGCTTCAGCAGAGCGCAGATACCAAATACTGTTCTTCTAGTGTAGCCGTAGTTAGGCCACCACTTCAA
GAACTCTGTAGCACCGCCTACATACCTCGCTCTGCTAATCCTGTTACCAGTGGCTGCTGCCAGTGGCGAT
AAGTCGTGTCTTACCGGGTTGGACTCAAGACGATAGTTACCGGATAAGGCGCAGCGGTCGGGCTGAACGG
GGGGTTCGTGCACACAGCCCAGCTTGGAGCGAACGACCTACACCGAACTGAGATACCTACAGCGTGAGCT
ATGAGAAAGCGCCACGCTTCCCGAAGGGAGAAAGGCGGACAGGTATCCGGTAAGCGGCAGGGTCGGAACA
GGAGAGCGCACGAGGGAGCTTCCAGGGGGAAACGCCTGGTATCTTTATAGTCCTGTCGGGTTTCGCCACC
TCTGACTTGAGCGTCGATTTTTGTGATGCTCGTCAGGGGGGCGGAGCCTATGGAAAAACGCCAGCAACGC
GGCCTTTTTACGGTTCCTGGCCTTTTGCTGGCCTTTTGCTCACATGTTCTTTCCTGCGTTATCCCCTGAT
TCTGTGGATAACCGTATTACCGCCTTTGAGTGAGCTGATACCGCTCGCCGCAGCCGAACGACCGAGCGCA
GCGAGTCAGTGAGCGAGGAAGCGGAAGAGCGCCCAATACGCAAACCGCCTCTCCCCGCGCGTTGGCCGAT
TCATTAATGCAGCTGGCACGACAGGTTT
Features (pLannotate 1.2.2; 31 found; start..end, strand, type, name):
     36..57      +  protein_bind   CAP binding site: CAP binding activates transcription in the presence of cAMP. E. coli catabolite activator protein
     72..102     +  promoter       lac promoter: promoter for the E. coli lac operon
    110..126     +  protein_bind   lac operator: The lac repressor binds to the lac operator to inhibit transcription in E. coli. This inhibition can be relieved by adding lactose or isopropyl-β-D-thiogalactopyranoside (IPTG). lac repressor encoded by lacI
    171..189     +  promoter       T3 promoter: promoter for bacteriophage T3 RNA polymerase
    290..669     +  enhancer       CMV enhancer: human cytomegalovirus immediate early enhancer
    670..873     +  promoter       CMV promoter: human cytomegalovirus (CMV) immediate early promoter
    888..1068    +  LTR            5' LTR (truncated): truncated 5' long terminal repeat (LTR) from HIV-1
   1115..1240    +  misc_feature   HIV-1 Ψ: packaging signal of human immunodeficiency virus type 1
   1224..1587    +  CDS            HIV-1 gag (fragment): gag protein from human immunodeficiency virus 1; gag
   1733..1966    +  misc_feature   RRE: The Rev response element (RRE) of HIV-1 allows for Rev-dependent mRNA export from the nucleus to the cytoplasm.
   2343..2443    +  CDS            Rev (fragment): human immunodeficiency virus 1 (HIV-1) Rev protein; rev; enhances nuclear export of unspliced and incompletely spliced viral mRNAs
   2444..2462    -  misc_feature   MCS (fragment): pBluescript multiple cloning site
   2492..2609    +  misc_feature   cPPT/CTS: central polypurine tract and central termination sequence of HIV-1
   2657..2757    +  CDS            env (fragment): murine leukemia virus gPr80 envelope polyprotein precursor; env; proteolytically cleaved into gp70SU and p15TM subunits
   2799..2833    +  LTR            3' LTR (ΔU3) (fragment): self-inactivating 3' long terminal repeat (LTR) from Moloney murine leukemia virus
   2862..3185    +  LTR            LTR (fragment): long terminal repeat from Moloney murine leukemia virus
   3245..3817    +  CDS            VEGFA: VEGFA_BOVIN - Also known as VEGF. Experimental evidence at protein level: Swiss-Prot protein existence level 1. Growth factor active in angiogenesis, vasculogenesis and endothelial cell growth. Induces endothelial cell proliferation, promotes cell migration, inhibits apoptosis and induces permeabilization of blood vessels. Binds to the FLT1/VEGFR1 and KDR/VEGFR2 receptors, heparan sulfate and heparin (By similarity). Binding to NRP1 receptor initiates a signaling pathway needed for motor neuron axon guidance and cell body migration, including for the caudal migration of facial motor neurons fr
   3837..4336    +  promoter       PGK promoter: mouse phosphoglycerate kinase 1 promoter
   4363..5082    +  CDS            EGFP: the original enhanced GFP (Yang et al., 1996) mammalian codon-optimized
   5125..5713    +  misc_feature   WPRE: woodchuck hepatitis virus posttranscriptional regulatory element
   5735..5803    +  CDS            nef (fragment): NEF_HV1Z2 - Experimental evidence at protein level: Swiss-Prot protein existence level 1. Extracellular Nef protein targets CD4(+) T-lymphocytes for apoptosis by interacting with CXCR4 surface receptors. From Human immunodeficiency virus type 1 group M subtype D (isolate Z2/CDC-Z34) (HIV-1).
   5805..6038    +  LTR            3' LTR (ΔU3): self-inactivating 3' long terminal repeat (LTR) from HIV-1
   6110..6231    +  polyA_signal   SV40 poly(A) signal: SV40 polyadenylation signal
   6271..6406    +  rep_origin     SV40 ori: SV40 origin of replication
   6427..6445    -  promoter       T7 promoter: promoter for bacteriophage T7 RNA polymerase
   6453..6608    +  CDS            lacZα (fragment): LacZα fragment of β-galactosidase; lacZ fragment
   6613..7041    +  rep_origin     f1 ori (sequence partly withheld): f1 bacteriophage origin of replication; arrow indicates direction of (+) strand synthesis
   7094..7198    +  promoter       AmpR promoter: bla
   7199..8059    +  CDS            AmpR: β-lactamase; bla; confers resistance to ampicillin, carbenicillin, and related antibiotics
   8230..8818    +  rep_origin     ori: high-copy-number ColE1/pMB1/pBR322/pUC origin of replication
   9001..23      +  CDS            lacI (fragment) (across the origin): lac repressor; lacI; The lac repressor binds to the lac operator to inhibit transcription in E. coli. This inhibition can be relieved by adding lactose or isopropyl-β-D-thiogalactopyranoside (IPTG).
