[The description below was written by a language model from this plasmid's Addgene catalogue record and pLannotate feature annotations shown in this document.]
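Description:
pCCLc-MNDU3-VEGFA-PGK-EGFP-WPRE is a third-generation, self-inactivating HIV-1 lentiviral transfer plasmid built on the CCLc backbone and intended for over-expression of human VEGF-A(165) in human cells. In bacteria it is maintained through a high-copy ColE1/pUC-type origin and selected with ampicillin via the β-lactamase gene. An f1 origin, an SV40 origin and remnants of a pBluescript-type lac/lacZα region with T3 and T7 promoters are also present. Genomic RNA for packaging is transcribed from a CMV enhancer/promoter fused to a truncated 5' LTR, which makes production Tat-independent. The viral cis elements include the Ψ packaging signal with a gag fragment, the RRE for Rev-dependent nuclear export, the cPPT/CTS, and a ΔU3 3' LTR followed by an SV40 polyadenylation signal.

The payload is a dual-promoter cassette. The VEGFA coding sequence is driven by MNDU3, a retroviral LTR-derived promoter. The automated annotation detects it as murine leukemia virus LTR and env fragments just upstream of the insert. Downstream, a PGK promoter independently drives EGFP, which is the only marker for identifying or sorting transduced cells, since no drug selection is recorded. A WPRE after EGFP enhances transcript stability and expression. The catalogue notes a K188E substitution in the insert, which was cloned between two EcoRI sites. It lists the insert as 423 bp, whereas the annotated VEGFA open reading frame spans about 570 bp. The annotation tool's best match was the bovine orthologue, although the record gives the species as human. Typical use is producing lentiviral particles for stable, fluorescently trackable VEGF-A expression in target cells.
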