Addgene plasmid #89609: pCCLc-MNDU3-VEGFA-PGK-EGFP-WPRE
Purpose: over-expression of VEGF-A(165) in human cells
Depositing lab: Fernando Fierro. Depositing organization: University of California, Davis.
Backbone
  Vector backbone: CCLc
  Backbone manufacturer: Luigi Naldini, PMID 9765382
  Backbone size w/o insert (bp): 8499
  Vector type: Mammalian Expression, Lentiviral
  Selectable markers: EGFP
Growth in bacteria
  Bacterial resistance: Ampicillin, 100 μg/mL
  Growth temperature: 37°C
  Growth strain: NEB Stable
  Copy number: Unknown
Gene/Insert
  Gene/Insert name: VEGF-A(165)
  Species: H. sapiens (human)
  Insert size (bp): 423
  Mutation: K188E
  GenBank ID: NM_001025366.1
  Entrez Gene: VEGFA (a.k.a. L-VEGF, MVCD1, VEGF, VPF)
  Promoter: MNDU3
  Cloning method: Restriction Enzyme; 5′ cloning site EcoRI (not destroyed); 3′ cloning site EcoRI (not destroyed)
  Sequencing primers: 5′ unknown
Terms and licenses: Academic/Nonprofit Terms; Industry Terms: Not Available to Industry
How to cite: pCCLc-MNDU3-VEGFA-PGK-EGFP-WPRE was a gift from Fernando Fierro (Addgene plasmid # 89609 ; http://n2t.net/addgene:89609 ; RRID:Addgene_89609)
